>Addgene plasmid #137819 | pPGK-T7/2-CD44v9 (-cyt) | addgene full sequence | sequence record 276416 | Addgene NGS Result
GGGTAGGGGAGGCGCTTTTCCCAAGGCAGTCTGGAGCATGCGCTTTAGCAGCCCCGCTGGGCACTTGGCG
CTACACAAGTGGCCTCTGGCCTCGCACACATTCCACATCCACCGGTAGGCGCCAACCGGCTCCGTTCTTT
GGTGGCCCCTTCGCGCCACCTTCTACTCCTCCCCTAGTCAGGAAGTTCCCCCCCGCCCCGCAGCTCGCGT
CGTGCAGGACGTGACAAATGGAAGTAGCACGTCTCACTAGTCTCGTGCAGATGGACAGCACCGCTGAGCA
ATGGAAGCGGGTAGGCCTTTGGGGCAGCGGCCAATAGCAGCTTTGCTCCTTCGCTTTCTGGGCTCAGAGG
CTGGGAAGGGGTGGGTCCGGGGGCGGGCTCAGGGGCGGGCTCAGGGGCGGGGCGGGCGCCCGAAGGTCCT
CCGGAGGCCCGGCATTCTGCACGCTTCAAAAGCGCACGTCTGCCGCGCTGTTCTCCTCTTCCTCATCTCC
GGGCCTTTCGACCCCTAGGCTTTTGCAAAAAGCTCCGGATCGATCCTGAGAACTTCAGGGTGAGTTTGGG
GACCCTTGATTGTTCTTTCTTTTTCGCTATTGTAAAATTCATGTTATATGGAGGGGGCAAAGTTTTCAGG
GTGTTGTTTAGAATGGGAAGATGTCCCTTGTATCACCATGGACCCTCATGATAATTTTGTTTCTTTCACT
TTCTACTCTGTTGACAACCATTGTCTCCTCTTATTTTCTTTTCATTTTCTGTAACTTTTTCGTTAAACTT
TAGCTTGCATTTGTAACGAATTTTTAAATTCACTTTTGTTTATTTGTCAGATTGTAAGTACTTTCTCTAA
TCACTTTTTTTTCAAGGCAATCAGGGTATATTATATTGTACTTCAGCACAGTTTTAGAGAACAATTGTTA
TAATTAAATGATAAGGTAGAATATTTCTGCATATAAATTCTGGCTGGCGTGGAAATATTCTTATTGGTAG
AAACAACTACATCCTGGTCATCATCCTGCCTTTCTCTTTATGGTTACAATGATATACACTGTTTGAGATG
AGGATAAAATACTCTGAGTCCAAACCGGGCCCCTCTGCTAACCATGTTCATGCCTTCTTCTTTTTCCTAC
AGCTCCTGGGCAACGTGCTGGTTATTGTGCTGTCTCATCATTTTGGCAAAGAATTGTAATACGACTCACT
ATAGGGCGAATTCCGCTCCGGACACCATGGACAAGTTTTGGTGGCACGCAGCCTGGGGACTCTGCCTCGT
GCCGCTGAGCCTGGCGCAGATCGATTTGAATATAACCTGCCGCTTTGCAGGTGTATTCCACGTGGAGAAA
AATGGTCGCTACAGCATCTCTCGGACGGAGGCCGCTGACCTCTGCAAGGCTTTCAATAGCACCTTGCCCA
CAATGGCCCAGATGGAGAAAGCTCTGAGCATCGGATTTGAGACCTGCAGGTATGGGTTCATAGAAGGGCA
CGTGGTGATTCCCCGGATCCACCCCAACTCCATCTGTGCAGCAAACAACACAGGGGTGTACATCCTCACA
TCCAACACCTCCCAGTATGACACATATTGCTTCAATGCTTCAGCTCCACCTGAAGAAGATTGTACATCAG
TCACAGACCTGCCCAATGCCTTTGATGGACCAATTACCATAACTATTGTTAACCGTGATGGCACCCGCTA
TGTCCAGAAAGGAGAATACAGAACGAATCCTGAAGACATCTACCCCAGCAACCCTACTGATGATGACGTG
AGCAGCGGCTCCTCCAGTGAAAGGAGCAGCACTTCAGGAGGTTACATCTTTTACACCTTTTCTACTGTAC
ACCCCATCCCAGACGAAGACAGTCCCTGGATCACCGACAGCACAGACAGAATCCCTGCTACCAAGCAGAG
TAATTCTCAGAGCTTCTCTACATCACATGAAGGCTTGGAAGAAGATAAAGACCATCCAACAACTTCTACT
CTGACATCAAGCAGAGACCAAGACACATTCCACCCCAGTGGGGGGTCCCATACCACTCATGGATCTGAAT
CAGATGGACACTCACATGGGAGTCAAGAAGGTGGAGCAAACACAACCTCTGGTCCTATAAGGACACCCCA
AATTCCAGAATGGCTGATCATCTTGGCATCCCTCTTGGCCTTGGCTTTGATTCTTGCAGTTTGCATTGCA
GTCAACAGAGATCCCCGGCCGGTCGCCACCATGGTGAGCAAGGGCGAGGAGCTGTTCACCGGGGTGGTGC
CCATCCTGGTCGAGCTGGACGGCGACGTAAACGGCCACAAGTTCAGCGTGTCCGGCGAGGGCGAGGGCGA
TGCCACCTACGGCAAGCTGACCCTGAAGTTCATCTGCACCACCGGCAAGCTGCCCGTGCCCTGGCCCACC
CTCGTGACCACCCTGACCTACGGCGTGCAGTGCTTCAGCCGCTACCCCGACCACATGAAGCAGCACGACT
TCTTCAAGTCCGCCATGCCCGAAGGCTACGTCCAGGAGCGCACCATCTTCTTCAAGGACGACGGCAACTA
CAAGACCCGCGCCGAGGTGAAGTTCGAGGGCGACACCCTGGTGAACCGCATCGAGCTGAAGGGCATCGAC
TTCAAGGAGGACGGCAACATCCTGGGGCACAAGCTGGAGTACAACTACAACAGCCACAACGTCTATATCA
TGGCCGACAAGCAGAAGAACGGCATCAAGGTGAACTTCAAGATCCGCCACAACATCGAGGACGGCAGCGT
GCAGCTCGCCGACCACTACCAGCAGAACACCCCCATCGGCGACGGCCCCGTGCTGCTGCCCGACAACCAC
TACCTGAGCACCCAGTCCGCCCTGAGCAAAGACCCCAACGAGAAGCGCGATCACATGGTCCTGCTGGAGT
TCGTGACCGCCGCCGGGATCACTCTCGGCATGGACGAGCTGTACAAGTAAAGCGGCCGCGAGATCCAGAT
CTTATTAAAGCAGAACTTGTTTATTGCAGCTTATAATGGTTACAAATAAAGCAATAGCATCACAAATTTC
ACAAATAAAGCATTTTTTTCACTGCATTCTAGTTGTGGTTTGTCCAAACTCATCAATGTATCTTATCATG
TCTGGTCGAGCAGGTGGCACTTTTCGGGGAAATGTGCGCGGAACCCCTATTTGTTTATTTTTCTAAATAC
ATTCAAATATGTATCCGCTCATGAGACAATAACCCTGATAAATGCTTCAATAATATTGAAAAAGGAAGAG
TATGAGTATTCAACATTTCCGTGTCGCCCTTATTCCCTTTTTTGCGGCATTTTGCCTTCCTGTTTTTGCT
CACCCAGAAACGCTGGTGAAAGTAAAAGATGCTGAAGATCAGTTGGGTGCACGAGTGGGTTACATCGAAC
TGGATCTCAACAGCGGTAAGATCCTTGAGAGTTTTCGCCCCGAAGAACGTTTTCCAATGATGAGCACTTT
TAAAGTTCTGCTATGTGGCGCGGTATTATCCCGTATTGACGCCGGGCAAGAGCAACTCGGTCGCCGCATA
CACTATTCTCAGAATGACTTGGTTGAGTACTCACCAGTCACAGAAAAGCATCTTACGGATGGCATGACAG
TAAGAGAATTATGCAGTGCTGCCATAACCATGAGTGATAACACTGCGGCCAACTTACTTCTGACAACGAT
CGGAGGACCGAAGGAGCTAACCGCTTTTTTGCACAACATGGGGGATCATGTAACTCGCCTTGATCGTTGG
GAACCGGAGCTGAATGAAGCCATACCAAACGACGAGCGTGACACCACGATGCCTGTAGCAATGGCAACAA
CGTTGCGCAAACTATTAACTGGCGAACTACTTACTCTAGCTTCCCGGCAACAATTAATAGACTGGATGGA
GGCGGATAAAGTTGCAGGACCACTTCTGCGCTCGGCCCTTCCGGCTGGCTGGTTTATTGCTGATAAATCT
GGAGCCGGTGAGCGTGGGTCTCGCGGTATCATTGCAGCACTGGGGCCAGATGGTAAGCCCTCCCGTATCG
TAGTTATCTACACGACGGGGAGTCAGGCAACTATGGATGAACGAAATAGACAGATCGCTGAGATAGGTGC
CTCACTGATTAAGCATTGGTAACTGTCAGACCAAGTTTACTCATATATACTTTAGATTGATTTAAAACTT
CATTTTTAATTTAAAAGGATCTAGGTGAAGATCCTTTTTGATAATCTCATGACCAAAATCCCTTAACGTG
AGTTTTCGTTCCACTGAGCGTCAGACCCCGTAGAAAAGATCAAAGGATCTTCTTGAGATCCTTTTTTTCT
GCGCGTAATCTGCTGCTTGCAAACAAAAAAACCACCGCTACCAGCGGTGGTTTGTTTGCCGGATCAAGAG
CTACCAACTCTTTTTCCGAAGGTAACTGGCTTCAGCAGAGCGCAGATACCAAATACTGTTCTTCTAGTGT
AGCCGTAGTTAGGCCACCACTTCAAGAACTCTGTAGCACCGCCTACATACCTCGCTCTGCTAATCCTGTT
ACCAGTGGCTGCTGCCAGTGGCGATAAGTCGTGTCTTACCGGGTTGGACTCAAGACGATAGTTACCGGAT
AAGGCGCAGCGGTCGGGCTGAACGGGGGGTTCGTGCACACAGCCCAGCTTGGAGCGAACGACCTACACCG
AACTGAGATACCTACAGCGTGAGCTATGAGAAAGCGCCACGCTTCCCGAAGGGAGAAAGGCGGACAGGTA
TCCGGTAAGCGGCAGGGTCGGAACAGGAGAGCGCACGAGGGAGCTTCCAGGGGGAAACGCCTGGTATCTT
TATAGTCCTGTCGGGTTTCGCCACCTCTGACTTGAGCGTCGATTTTTGTGATGCTCGTCAGGGGGGCGGA
GCCTATGGAAAAACGCCAGCAACGCGGCCTTTTTACGGTTCCTGGCCTTTTGCTGGCCTTTTGCTCACAT
GTTCTTTCCTGCGTTATCCCCTGATTCTGTGGATAACCGTATTACCGCCTTTGAGTGAGCTGATACCGCT
CGCCGCAGCCGAACGACCGAGCGCAGCGAGTCAGTGAGCGAGGAAGCGGAAGAGCGCCCAATACGCAAAC
CGCCTCTCCCCGCGCGTTGGCCGATTCATTTCGACTTCTGAGGCGGAAAGAACCAGGCCAATATGGGATC
GGCCATTGAACAAGATGGATTGCACGCAGGTTCTCCGGCCGCTTGGGTGGAGAGGCTATTCGGCTATGAC
TGGGCACAACAGACAATCGGCTGCTCTGATGCCGCCGTGTTCCGGCTGTCAGCGCAGGGGCGCCCGGTTC
TTTTTGTCAAGACCGACCTGTCCGGTGCCCTGAATGAACAATTCTACC
Features (pLannotate 1.2.2; 13 found; start..end, strand, type, name):
      1..500     +  promoter       PGK promoter: mouse phosphoglycerate kinase 1 promoter
    504..526     +  promoter       SRα promoter (fragment): hybrid promoter consisting of the SV40 early promoter plus part of the long terminal repeat of human T-lymphotrophic virus 1
    550..1122    +  intron         β-globin intron: intron from rabbit β-globin gene
   1177..1195    +  promoter       T7 promoter: promoter for bacteriophage T7 RNA polymerase
   1217..2176    +  CDS            CD44 (fragment): CD44_PAPHA - Experimental evidence at protein level: Swiss-Prot protein existence level 1. Cell-surface receptor that plays a role in cell-cell interactions, cell adhesion and migration, helping them to sense and respond to changes in the tissue microenvironment. Participates thereby in a wide variety of cellular functions including the activation, recirculation and homing of T-lymphocytes, hematopoiesis, inflammation and response to bacterial infection. Engages, through its ectodomain, extracellular matrix components such as hyaluronan/HA, collagen, growth factors, cytokines or proteases and
   2201..2920    +  CDS            EGFP: the original enhanced GFP (Yang et al., 1996) mammalian codon-optimized
   2954..3075    +  polyA_signal   SV40 poly(A) signal: SV40 polyadenylation signal
   3117..3221    +  promoter       AmpR promoter: bla
   3222..4082    +  CDS            AmpR: β-lactamase; bla; confers resistance to ampicillin, carbenicillin, and related antibiotics
   4253..4841    +  rep_origin     ori: high-copy-number ColE1/pMB1/pBR322/pUC origin of replication
   5024..5070    +  CDS            lacI (fragment): lac repressor; lacI; The lac repressor binds to the lac operator to inhibit transcription in E. coli. This inhibition can be relieved by adding lactose or isopropyl-β-D-thiogalactopyranoside (IPTG).
   5078..5096    +  promoter       SV40 promoter (fragment): SV40 enhancer and early promoter
   5103..5289    +  CDS            NeoR/KanR (fragment): aminoglycoside phosphotransferase from Tn5; aph(3')-II (or nptII); confers resistance to neomycin, kanamycin, and G418 (Geneticin®)
