[The description below was written by a language model from this plasmid's Addgene catalogue record and pLannotate feature annotations shown in this document.]
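Description:
pPGK-T7/2-CD44v9 (-cyt) is a mammalian expression plasmid built on a laboratory-made minimal pBR322-type backbone. It is propagated in E. coli through a high-copy ColE1/pMB1-family origin and selected with ampicillin via the β-lactamase gene and its native promoter. The sequenced record is about 5.3 kb, consistent with the stated backbone plus an insert of roughly 1 kb.

The expression unit is driven by the mouse phosphoglycerate kinase 1 (PGK) promoter. A short remnant of the SRα hybrid promoter follows it, then a rabbit β-globin intron, a standard element included to improve transcript processing and expression. A T7 promoter sits just upstream of the coding region and could support in vitro transcription. The insert is human CD44v9, a variant isoform of the CD44 cell-surface adhesion receptor, truncated to remove the cytoplasmic region and cloned between EcoRI and BamHI sites. It is fused at its C terminus to EGFP, and the unit ends with an SV40 polyadenylation signal. The automated annotation matches the CD44 fragment to a non-human primate reference entry, but the catalogue gives the species as human.

The catalogue lists neomycin/G418 and GFP as selectable markers, yet the feature table detects only short fragments of the SV40 promoter and the NeoR/KanR coding sequence. It is therefore unclear from the record whether G418 selection is functional, whereas the EGFP fusion offers a direct way to identify expressing cells. The stated purpose is expression of CD44 proteins in mammalian cells. The associated work concerned interference of CD44 variant isoforms with Fas signalling, where a tail-less form would help test the contribution of the cytoplasmic domain.
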