Addgene plasmid #137819: pPGK-T7/2-CD44v9 (-cyt)
Purpose: expression of CD44 proteins in mammalian cells
Depositing lab: Ursula Gunthert. Publication: A novel antiapoptotic mechanism based on interference of Fas signaling by CD44 variant isoforms. Mielgo A, van Driel M, Bloem A, Landmann L, Gunthert U. Cell Death Differ. 2006 Mar;13(3):465-77. doi: 10.1038/sj.cdd.4401763. PubMed 16167069.
Backbone
  Vector backbone: mini pBR322
  Backbone manufacturer: lab Guenthert
  Backbone size w/o insert (bp): 4320
  Vector type: Mammalian Expression
  Selectable markers: Neomycin (select with G418) ; GFP
Growth in bacteria
  Bacterial resistance: Ampicillin, 100 μg/mL
  Growth temperature: 37°C
  Growth strain: DH5alpha
  Copy number: High Copy
Gene/Insert
  Gene/Insert name: CD44v9 (-cyt)
  Species: H. sapiens (human)
  Insert size (bp): 967
  Mutation: without cytoplasmic region
  Entrez Gene: CD44 (a.k.a. CDW44, CSPG8, ECM-III, ECMR-III, H-CAM, HCELL, HUTCH-1, HUTCH-I, Hermes-1, IN, LHR, MC56, MDU2, MDU3, MIC4, Pgp1)
  Promoter: PGK
  Tag / fusion protein: GFP (C terminal on insert)
  Cloning method: Restriction Enzyme; 5′ cloning site EcoR1 (unknown if destroyed); 3′ cloning site BamH1 (unknown if destroyed)
Terms and licenses: Academic/Nonprofit Terms; Industry Terms: Not Available to Industry
How to cite: pPGK-T7/2-CD44v9 (-cyt) was a gift from Ursula Gunthert (Addgene plasmid # 137819 ; http://n2t.net/addgene:137819 ; RRID:Addgene_137819)
